>Addgene plasmid #66344 | GPR20-Tango | depositor partial sequence | sequence record 113301 | empty Tango
GACGGATCGGGAGATCTCCCGATCCCCTATGGTGCACTCTCAGTACAATCTGCTCTGATGCCGCATAGTT
AAGCCAGTATCTGCTCCCTGCTTGTGTGTTGGAGGTCGCTGAGTAGTGCGCGAGCAAAATTTAAGCTACA
ACAAGGCAAGGCTTGACCGACAATTGCATGAAGAATCTGCTTAGGGTTAGGCGTTTTGCGCTGCTTCGCG
ATGTACGGGCCAGATATACGCGTTGACATTGATTATTGACTAGTTATTAATAGTAATCAATTACGGGGTC
ATTAGTTCATAGCCCATATATGGAGTTCCGCGTTACATAACTTACGGTAAATGGCCCGCCTGGCTGACCG
CCCAACGACCCCCGCCCATTGACGTCAATAATGACGTATGTTCCCATAGTAACGCCAATAGGGACTTTCC
ATTGACGTCAATGGGTGGAGTATTTACGGTAAACTGCCCACTTGGCAGTACATCAAGTGTATCATATGCC
AAGTACGCCCCCTATTGACGTCAATGACGGTAAATGGCCCGCCTGGCATTATGCCCAGTACATGACCTTA
TGGGACTTTCCTACTTGGCAGTACATCTACGTATTAGTCATCGCTATTACCATGGTGATGCGGTTTTGGC
AGTACATCAATGGGCGTGGATAGCGGTTTGACTCACGGGGATTTCCAAGTCTCCACCCCATTGACGTCAA
TGGGAGTTTGTTTTGGCACCAAAATCAACGGGACTTTCCAAAATGTCGTAACAACTCCGCCCCATTGACG
CAAATGGGCGGTAGGCGTGTACGGTGGGAGGTCTATATAAGCAGAGCTCTCTGGCTAACTAGAGAACCCA
CTGCTTACTGGCTTATCGAAATTAATACGACTCACTATAGGGAGACCCAAGCTGGCTAGCGTTTAAACTT
AAGCTTGGTACCGAGCTCGGATCCACTAGTCCAGTGTGGTGGAATTCTGCAGATATCCAGCACAGTGGCG
GCCGCGCCACCATGAAGACGATCATCGCCCTGAGCTACATCTTCTGCCTGGTATTCGCCGACTACAAGGA
CGATGATGACGCCAGCATCGATACCGGTGGACGCACCCCACCCAGCCTGGGTCCCCAAGATGAGTCCTGC
ACCACCGCCAGCTCCTCCCTGGCCAAGGACACTTCATCGACCGGTGAGAACCTGTACTTCCAGCTAAGAT
TAGATAAAAGTAAAGTGATTAACAGCGCATTAGAGCTGCTTAATGAGGTCGGAATCGAAGGTTTAACAAC
CCGTAAACTCGCCCAGAAGCTAGGTGTAGAGCAGCCTACATTGTATTGGCATGTAAAAAATAAGCGGGCT
TTGCTCGACGCCTTAGCCATTGAGATGTTAGATAGGCACCATACTCACTTTTGCCCTTTAGAAGGGGAAA
GCTGGCAAGATTTTTTACGTAATAACGCTAAAAGTTTTAGATGTGCTTTACTAAGTCATCGCGATGGAGC
AAAAGTACATTTAGGTACACGGCCTACAGAAAAACAGTATGAAACTCTCGAAAATCAATTAGCCTTTTTA
TGCCAACAAGGTTTTTCACTAGAGAATGCATTATATGCACTCAGCGCTGTGGGGCATTTTACTTTAGGTT
GCGTATTGGAAGATCAAGAGCATCAAGTCGCTAAAGAAGAAAGGGAAACACCTACTACTGATAGTATGCC
GCCATTATTACGACAAGCTATCGAATTATTTGATCACCAAGGTGCAGAGCCAGCCTTCTTATTCGGCCTT
GAATTGATCATATGCGGATTAGAAAAACAACTTAAATGTGAAAGTGGGTCCGCGTACAGCCGCGCGCGTA
CGAAAAACAATTACGGGTCTACCATCGAGGGCCTGCTCGATCTCCCGGACGACGACGCCCCCGAAGAGGC
GGGGCTGGCGGCTCCGCGCCTGTCCTTTCTCCCCGCGGGACACACGCGCAGACTGTCGACGGCCCCCCCG
ACCGATGTCAGCCTGGGGGACGAGCTCCACTTAGACGGCGAGGACGTGGCGATGGCGCATGCCGACGCGC
TAGACGATTTCGATCTGGACATGTTGGGGGACGGGGATTCCCCGGGTCCGGGATTTACCCCCCACGACTC
CGCCCCCTACGGCGCTCTGGATATGGCCGACTTCGAGTTTGAGCAGATGTTTACCGATGCCCTTGGAATT
GACGAGTACGGTGGGTAGCTCGAGTCTAGAGGGCCCGTTTAAACCCGCTGATCAGCCTCGACTGTGCCTT
CTAGTTGCCAGCCATCTGTTGTTTGCCCCTCCCCCGTGCCTTCCTTGACCCTGGAAGGTGCCACTCCCAC
TGTCCTTTCCTAATAAAATGAGGAAATTGCATCGCATTGTCTGAGTAGGTGTCATTCTATTCTGGGGGGT
GGGGTGGGGCAGGACAGCAAGGGGGAGGATTGGGAAGACAATAGCAGGCATGCTGGGGATGCGGTGGGCT
CTATGGCTTCTGAGGCGGAAAGAACCAGCTGGGGCTCTAGGGGGTATCCCC
[124 nt withheld, positions 2502-2625]
C
[91 nt withheld, positions 2627-2717]
A
[49 nt withheld, positions 2719-2767]
CCTTTGACGTTGGAGTCCACGTTCTTT
[37 nt withheld, positions 2795-2831]
ACCCTATCTCGGTCTATTCTTTTGATTTATAAGGGATTTTGCCGATTTCGGCCTATTGGTTAAAAAATGA
GCTGATTTAACAAAAATTTAACGCGAATTAATTCTGTGGAATGTGTGTCAGTTAGGGTGTGGAAAGTCCC
CAGGCTCCCCAGCAGGCAGAAGTATGCAAAGCATGCATCTCAATTAGTCAGCAACCAGGTGTGGAAAGTC
CCCAGGCTCCCCAGCAGGCAGAAGTATGCAAAGCATGCATCTCAATTAGTCAGCAACCATAGTCCCGCCC
CTAACTCCGCCCATCCCGCCCCTAACTCCGCCCAGTTCCGCCCATTCTCCGCCCCATGGCTGACTAATTT
TTTTTATTTATGCAGAGGCCGAGGCCGCCTCTGCCTCTGAGCTATTCCAGAAGTAGTGAGGAGGCTTTTT
TGGAGGCCTAGGCTTTTGCAAAAAGCTCCCGGGAGCTTGTATATCCATTTTCGGATCTGATCAAGAGACA
GGATGAGGATCGTTTCGCATGATTGAACAAGATGGATTGCACGCAGGTTCTCCGGCCGCTTGGGTGGAGA
GGCTATTCGGCTATGACTGGGCACAACAGACAATCGGCTGCTCTGATGCCGCCGTGTTCCGGCTGTCAGC
GCAGGGGCGCCCGGTTCTTTTTGTCAAGACCGACCTGTCCGGTGCCCTGAATGAACTGCAGGACGAGGCA
GCGCGGCTATCGTGGCTGGCCACGACGGGCGTTCCTTGCGCAGCTGTGCTCGACGTTGTCACTGAAGCGG
GAAGGGACTGGCTGCTATTGGGCGAAGTGCCGGGGCAGGATCTCCTGTCATCTCACCTTGCTCCTGCCGA
GAAAGTATCCATCATGGCTGATGCAATGCGGCGGCTGCATACGCTTGATCCGGCTACCTGCCCATTCGAC
CACCAAGCGAAACATCGCATCGAGCGAGCACGTACTCGGATGGAAGCCGGTCTTGTCGATCAGGATGATC
TGGACGAAGAGCATCAGGGGCTCGCGCCAGCCGAACTGTTCGCCAGGCTCAAGGCGCGCATGCCCGACGG
CGAGGATCTCGTCGTGACCCATGGCGATGCCTGCTTGCCGAATATCATGGTGGAAAATGGCCGCTTTTCT
GGATTCATCGACTGTGGCCGGCTGGGTGTGGCGGACCGCTATCAGGACATAGCGTTGGCTACCCGTGATA
TTGCTGAAGAGCTTGGCGGCGAATGGGCTGACCGCTTCCTCGTGCTTTACGGTATCGCCGCTCCCGATTC
GCAGCGCATCGCCTTCTATCGCCTTCTTGACGAGTTCTTCTGAGCGGGACTCTGGGGTTCGAAATGACCG
ACCAAGCGACGCCCAACCTGCCATCACGAGATTTCGATTCCACCGCCGCCTTCTATGAAAGGTTGGGCTT
CGGAATCGTTTTCCGGGACGCCGGCTGGATGATCCTCCAGCGCGGGGATCTCATGCTGGAGTTCTTCGCC
CACCCCAACTTGTTTATTGCAGCTTATAATGGTTACAAATAAAGCAATAGCATCACAAATTTCACAAATA
AAGCATTTTTTTCACTGCATTCTAGTTGTGGTTTGTCCAAACTCATCAATGTATCTTATCATGTCTGTAT
ACCGTCGACCTCTAGCTAGAGCTTGGCGTAATCATGGTCATAGCTGTTTCCTGTGTGAAATTGTTATCCG
CTCACAATTCCACACAACATACGAGCCGGAAGCATAAAGTGTAAAGCCTGGGGTGCCTAATGAGTGAGCT
AACTCACATTAATTGCGTTGCGCTCACTGCCCGCTTTCCAGTCGGGAAACCTGTCGTGCCAGCTGCATTA
ATGAATCGGCCAACGCGCGGGGAGAGGCGGTTTGCGTATTGGGCGCTCTTCCGCTTCCTCGCTCACTGAC
TCGCTGCGCTCGGTCGTTCGGCTGCGGCGAGCGGTATCAGCTCACTCAAAGGCGGTAATACGGTTATCCA
CAGAATCAGGGGATAACGCAGGAAAGAACATGTGAGCAAAAGGCCAGCAAAAGGCCAGGAACCGTAAAAA
GGCCGCGTTGCTGGCGTTTTTCCATAGGCTCCGCCCCCCTGACGAGCATCACAAAAATCGACGCTCAAGT
CAGAGGTGGCGAAACCCGACAGGACTATAAAGATACCAGGCGTTTCCCCCTGGAAGCTCCCTCGTGCGCT
CTCCTGTTCCGACCCTGCCGCTTACCGGATACCTGTCCGCCTTTCTCCCTTCGGGAAGCGTGGCGCTTTC
TCATAGCTCACGCTGTAGGTATCTCAGTTCGGTGTAGGTCGTTCGCTCCAAGCTGGGCTGTGTGCACGAA
CCCCCCGTTCAGCCCGACCGCTGCGCCTTATCCGGTAACTATCGTCTTGAGTCCAACCCGGTAAGACACG
ACTTATCGCCACTGGCAGCAGCCACTGGTAACAGGATTAGCAGAGCGAGGTATGTAGGCGGTGCTACAGA
GTTCTTGAAGTGGTGGCCTAACTACGGCTACACTAGAAGAACAGTATTTGGTATCTGCGCTCTGCTGAAG
CCAGTTACCTTCGGAAAAAGAGTTGGTAGCTCTTGATCCGGCAAACAAACCACCGCTGGTAGCGGTTTTT
TTGTTTGCAAGCAGCAGATTACGCGCAGAAAAAAAGGATCTCAAGAAGATCCTTTGATCTTTTCTACGGG
GTCTGACGCTCAGTGGAACGAAAACTCACGTTAAGGGATTTTGGTCATGAGATTATCAAAAAGGATCTTC
ACCTAGATCCTTTTAAATTAAAAATGAAGTTTTAAATCAATCTAAAGTATATATGAGTAAACTTGGTCTG
ACAGTTACCAATGCTTAATCAGTGAGGCACCTATCTCAGCGATCTGTCTATTTCGTTCATCCATAGTTGC
CTGACTCCCCGTCGTGTAGATAACTACGATACGGGAGGGCTTACCATCTGGCCCCAGTGCTGCAATGATA
CCGCGAGACCCACGCTCACCGGCTCCAGATTTATCAGCAATAAACCAGCCAGCCGGAAGGGCCGAGCGCA
GAAGTGGTCCTGCAACTTTATCCGCCTCCATCCAGTCTATTAATTGTTGCCGGGAAGCTAGAGTAAGTAG
TTCGCCAGTTAATAGTTTGCGCAACGTTGTTGCCATTGCTACAGGCATCGTGGTGTCACGCTCGTCGTTT
GGTATGGCTTCATTCAGCTCCGGTTCCCAACGATCAAGGCGAGTTACATGATCCCCCATGTTGTGCAAAA
AAGCGGTTAGCTCCTTCGGTCCTCCGATCGTTGTCAGAAGTAAGTTGGCCGCAGTGTTATCACTCATGGT
TATGGCAGCACTGCATAATTCTCTTACTGTCATGCCATCCGTAAGATGCTTTTCTGTGACTGGTGAGTAC
TCAACCAAGTCATTCTGAGAATAGTGTATGCGGCGACCGAGTTGCTCTTGCCCGGCGTCAATACGGGATA
ATACCGCGCCACATAGCAGAACTTTAAAAGTGCTCATCATTGGAAAACGTTCTTCGGGGCGAAAACTCTC
AAGGATCTTACCGCTGTTGAGATCCAGTTCGATGTAACCCACTCGTGCACCCAACTGATCTTCAGCATCT
TTTACTTTCACCAGCGTTTCTGGGTGAGCAAAAACAGGAAGGCAAAATGCCGCAAAAAAGGGAATAAGGG
CGACACGGAAATGTTGAATACTCATACTCTTCCTTTTTCAATATTATTGAAGCATTTATCAGGGTTATTG
TCTCATGAGCGGATACATATTTGAATGTATTTAGAAAAATAAACAAATAGGGGTTCCGCGCACATTTCCC
CGAAAAGTGCCACCTGACGTC
