>Addgene plasmid #66344 | GPR20-Tango | depositor partial sequence | sequence record 113302 | GPR20
ATGCCCAGCGTGAGTCCTGCTGGCCCATCTGCTGGGGCCGTGCCTAACGCAACTGCCGTGACCACTGTGC
GCACCAATGCGTCAGGCCTTGAGGTGCCACTGTTCCACCTCTTCGCACGACTCGACGAAGAGCTTCACGG
AACCTTTCCAGGCCTGTGGCTTGCGCTTATGGCGGTGCACGGGGCCATATTTCTCGCTGGGCTGGTGCTC
AATGGCCTGGCGTTGTACGTATTCTGCTGCAGAACCCGCGCCAAAACTCCGAGTGTGATCTACACTATCA
ACCTGGTCGTGACCGATCTTCTTGTGGGGCTGTCCCTCCCTACAAGATTTGCCGTATATTACGGGGCTCG
CGGGTGTCTGCGGTGCGCCTTTCCACACGTGCTGGGTTACTTTCTCAATATGCATTGTAGTATCCTTTTT
CTGACATGCATCTGCGTGGACAGGTACTTGGCTATCGTTAGACCAGAAGGCTCCAGGCGGTGTCGACAGC
CAGCCTGTGCCCGCGCAGTGTGTGCTTTTGTATGGCTCGCAGCTGGCGCCGTAACGCTTTCCGTGCTTGG
CGTGACCGGGAGCAGACCTTGCTGTCGGGTCTTTGCCCTCACAGTGCTGGAGTTTCTGTTGCCTCTCCTT
GTGATTTCCGTATTCACTGGTAGGATCATGTGTGCACTGTCCCGGCCCGGACTTCTGCATCAGGGCCGGC
AGCGGAGGGTGCGGGCAATGCAGCTGTTGCTCACAGTTCTCATCATTTTTCTGGTGTGCTTCACCCCCTT
CCATGCTAGACAGGTGGCTGTGGCTCTCTGGCCAGACATGCCACATCATACCTCTCTGGTGGTGTACCAT
GTGGCCGTTACACTCTCCAGCCTGAACTCCTGCATGGACCCAATAGTCTATTGTTTTGTGACTTCAGGAT
TTCAGGCTACAGTGCGGGGACTGTTTGGTCAGCATGGAGAACGGGAACCCTCCTCAGGAGACGTCGTGAG
CATGCACCGCAGCAGTAAGGGTTCCGGCCGGCATCACATTCTGTCTGCTGGACCTCACGCACTGACTCAA
GCCCTCGCTAACGGACCTGAAGCG
