>Addgene plasmid #66344 | GPR20-Tango | addgene partial sequence | sequence record 118206 | CMV-F 5'-CGCAAATGGGCGGTAGGCGTG-3'
CTCTCTGGCTAACTAGAGAACCCACTGCTTACTGGCTTATCGAAATTAATACGACTCACTATAGGGAGAC
CCAAGCTGGCTAGCGTTTAAACTTAAGCTTGGTACCGAGCTCGGATCCACTAGTCCAGTGTGGTGGAATT
CTGCAGATATCCAGCACAGTGGCGGCCGCGCCACCATGAAGACGATCATCGCCCTGAGCTACATCTTCTG
CCTGGTATTCGCCGACTACAAGGACGATGATGACGCCAGCATCGATATGCCCAGCGTGAGTCCTGCTGGC
CCATCTGCTGGGGCCGTGCCTAACGCAACTGCCGTGACCACTGTGCGCACCAATGCGTCAGGCCTTGAGG
TGCCACTGTTCCACCTCTTCGCACGACTCGACGAAGAGCTTCACGGAACCTTTCCAGGCCTGTGGCTTGC
GCTTATGGCGGTGCACGGGGCCATATTTCTCGCTGGGCTGGTGCTCAATGGCCTGGCGTTGTACGTATTC
TGCTGCAGAACCCGCGCCAAAACTCCGAGTGTGATCTACACTATCAACCTGGTCGTGACCGATCTTCTTG
TGGGGCTGTCCCTCCCTACAAGATTTGCCGTATATTACGGGGCTCGCGGGTGTCTGCGGTGCGCCTTTCC
ACACGTGCTGGGTTACTTTCTCAATATGCATTGTAGTATCCTTTTTCTGACATGCATCTGCGTGGACAGG
TACTTGGCTATCGTTAGACCAGAAGGCTCCAGGCGGTGTCGACAGCCAGCCTGTGCCCGCGCAGTGTGTG
CTTTTGTATGGCTCGCAGCTGGCGCCGTAACGCTTTCCGTGCTTGGCGTGACCGGGAGCAGACCTTGCTG
TCGGGTCTTTGCCCTCACAGTGCTGGAGTTTCTGTTGCCTCTCCTTGTGATTTCCGTATTCACTGGTAGG
ATCATGTGTGCACTGTCCCGGCCCGGACTTCTGCATCAGGGCCGGCAGCGGAGGGTGCGGGCAATGCAGC
TGTTGCT
