>Addgene plasmid #66344 | GPR20-Tango | addgene partial sequence | sequence record 118210 | Tet-R 5'-GGCGAGTTTACGGGTTGTTA-3'
CTCTAATGCGCTGTTAATCACTTTACTTTTATCTAATCTTAGCTGGAAGTACAGGTTCTCACCGGTCGAT
GAAGTGTCCTTGGCCAGGGAGGAGCTGGCGGTGGTGCAGGACTCATCTTGGGGACCCAGGCTGGGTGGGG
TGCGTCCACCGGTATCGATCGCTTCAGGTCCGTTAGCGAGGGCTTGAGTCAGTGCGTGAGGTCCAGCAGA
CAGAATGTGATGCCGGCCGGAACCCTTACTGCTGCGGTGCATGCTCACGACGTCTCCTGAGGAGGGTTCC
CGTTCTCCATGCTGACCAAACAGTCCCCGCACTGTAGCCTGAAATCCTGAAGTCACAAAACAATAGACTA
TTGGGTCCATGCAGGAGTTCAGGCTGGAGAGTGTAACGGCCACATGGTACACCACCAGAGAGGTATGATG
TGGCATGTCTGGCCAGAGAGCCACAGCCACCTGTCTAGCATGGAAGGGGGTGAAGCACACCAGAAAAATG
ATGAGAACTGTGAGCAACAGCTGCATTGCCCGCACCCTCCGCTGCCGGCCCTGATGCAGAAGTCCGGGCC
GGGACAGTGCACACATGATCCTACCAGTGAATACGGAAATCACAAGGAGAGGCAACAGAAACTCCAGCAC
TGTGAGGGCAAAGACCCGACAGCAAGGTCTGCTCCCGGTCACGCCAAGCACGGAAAGCGTTACGGCGCCA
GCTGCGAGCCATACAAAAGCACACACTGCGCGGGCACAGGCTGGCTGTCGACACCGCCTGGAGCCTTCTG
GTCTAACGATAGCCAAGTACCTGTCCACGCAGATGCATGTCAGAAAAAGGATACTACAATGCATATTGAG
AAAGTAACCCAGCACGTGTGGAAAGGCGCACCGCAGACACCCGCGAGCCCCGTAATATACGGCAAATCTT
GTAGGGAGGGACAGCCCCACAAGAAGATCGGTCACGACCAGGTTGATAGTGTAGATCACACTCGGAGTTT
TGGCGCGGGTTCTGCAGCAGAATACGTACAACGCCAGGCCATTGAGCACCAGCCCA
