[The description below was written by a language model from this plasmid's Addgene catalogue record.]
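Description:
GPR20-Tango is a mammalian expression plasmid from the PRESTO-Tango collection, built on an "empty Tango" backbone that was itself derived from pcDNA3.1(+). It is maintained in E. coli as a high-copy plasmid under ampicillin selection, and it carries a neomycin resistance marker so that transfected mammalian cells can be selected with G418. The insert is the human GPR20 coding sequence (about 1.1 kb), an orphan, understudied G protein-coupled receptor. It is placed under the CMV promoter and carries an N-terminal FLAG tag supplied by the backbone, which allows detection of the expressed receptor. The receptor was cloned with NotI at the 5′ end. The 3′ site is nominally XhoI, but the depositor notes that most vectors in this series carry an XbaI site rather than XhoI downstream of the tTA sequence, so the site actually present in a given plasmid is uncertain.

As the comments and purpose statement indicate, the receptor is fused to a tTA transcriptional activator for a Tango-type assay, in which arrestin translocation to the activated receptor is converted into a transcriptional output. In the general Tango design, recruited arrestin brings a protease that releases tTA from the receptor tail, and the freed tTA then drives a reporter gene in the host cell line. The record does not itemise the linker, cleavage site or other modules in the fusion, and no feature table is provided. The construct is intended for parallel, G protein-independent screening of ligands across the human GPCRome. It was produced under a programme aimed at generating research tools for poorly characterised members of druggable protein families.
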