Addgene plasmid #66344: GPR20-Tango
Purpose: Expression of G protein-coupled receptors for PRESTO-Tango: parallel receptorome expression and screening via transcriptional output, with transcriptional activation following arrestin translocation
Depositing lab: Bryan Roth. Depositing organization: University of North Carolina at Chapel Hill. Publication: PRESTO-Tango as an open-source resource for interrogation of the druggable human GPCRome. Kroeze WK, Sassano MF, Huang XP, Lansu K, McCorvy JD, Giguere PM, Sciaky N, Roth BL. Nat Struct Mol Biol. 2015 May;22(5):362-9. doi: 10.1038/nsmb.3014. Epub 2015 Apr 20. PubMed 25895059.
Backbone
  Vector backbone: empty Tango
  Backbone size w/o insert (bp): 6632
  Vector type: Mammalian Expression
  Selectable markers: Neomycin (select with G418)
Growth in bacteria
  Bacterial resistance: Ampicillin, 100 μg/mL
  Growth temperature: 37°C
  Growth strain: DH5alpha
  Copy number: High Copy
Gene/Insert
  Gene/Insert name: GPR20
  Species: H. sapiens (human)
  Insert size (bp): 1074
  Entrez Gene: GPR20
  Promoter: CMV
  Tag / fusion protein: FLAG (N terminal on backbone)
  Cloning method: Restriction Enzyme; 5′ cloning site NotI (not destroyed); 3′ cloning site XhoI (unknown if destroyed)
  Sequencing primers: 5′ CMV-F; 3′ Tet-R
Terms and licenses: Academic/Nonprofit Terms; Industry Terms: Not Available to Industry
Depositor comments: Please note: Most of the PRESTO-Tango vectors do not contain the XhoI cut site downstream of the tTA sequence and instead carry an XbaI site. If you need to perform an XhoI digest we recommend sequencing with a forward primer at the C-terminus of tTA to determine which of the two sites is present. Suggested primer: 5-gagctccacttagacggcgagg-3. Original backbone was pcDNA3.1(+). These plasmids were generated as part of the Illuminating the Druggable Genome (IDG) program sponsored by the NIH Common Fund. The goal of this program is to identify, gather, and distribute information and resources for proteins that currently are not well-studied yet belong to commonly drug-targeted protein families: protein kinases, non-olfactory G-protein coupled receptors (GPCRs), and ion channels. The IDG program is designed to develop fundamental research tools for understudied proteins, elucidate their function, and disseminate the IDG-related resources and data to the greater scientific community.
How to cite: GPR20-Tango was a gift from Bryan Roth (Addgene plasmid # 66344 ; http://n2t.net/addgene:66344 ; RRID:Addgene_66344)
